Addgene plasmid #72192: pTT3 Flrt2-myc
Purpose: Express full-length Flrt2with a C-terminal myc tag
Depositing lab: Woj Wojtowicz. Depositing organization: University of California, Berkeley. Publication: An extracellular biochemical screen reveals that FLRTs and Unc5s mediate neuronal subtype recognition in the retina. Visser JJ, Cheng Y, Perry SC, Chastain AB, Parsa B, Masri SS, Ray TA, Kay JN, Wojtowicz WM. Elife. 2015 Dec 3;4. pii: e08149. doi: 10.7554/eLife.08149. PubMed 26633812.
Backbone
  Vector backbone: pTT3
  Backbone manufacturer: Yves Durocher, National Research Council of Canada-Biotechnology Research Institute
  Vector type: Mammalian Expression
Growth in bacteria
  Bacterial resistance: Ampicillin, 100 μg/mL
  Growth temperature: 37°C
  Growth strain: DH5alpha
  Copy number: High Copy
Gene/Insert
  Gene/Insert name: Flrt2 (alt names: Fibronectin leucine rich transmembrane protein 2; NCBI gene ID 399558; Reference sequence NM_201518.4)
  Species: M. musculus (mouse)
  Insert size (bp): 2016
  Entrez Gene: Flrt2
  Promoter: CMV
  Tag / fusion protein: myc (C terminal on backbone)
  Cloning method: Restriction Enzyme; 5′ cloning site NotI (not destroyed); 3′ cloning site SpeI (destroyed during cloning)
  Sequencing primers: 5′ CAGTTTCCAAAAACGAGGAGG; 3′ TATGTCCTTCCGAGTGAGAG
Terms and licenses: Academic/Nonprofit Terms; Industry Terms: Not Available to Industry
How to cite: pTT3 Flrt2-myc was a gift from Woj Wojtowicz (Addgene plasmid # 72192 ; http://n2t.net/addgene:72192 ; RRID:Addgene_72192)
