[The description below was written by a language model from this plasmid's Addgene catalogue record and pLannotate feature annotations shown in this document.]
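Description:
pTT3 Flrt2-myc is a mammalian expression plasmid of about 8 kb, built on the pTT3 backbone, that drives production of full-length mouse Flrt2 (fibronectin leucine rich transmembrane protein 2) carrying a C-terminal myc epitope tag supplied by the backbone. In bacteria it is maintained through a high-copy ColE1/pUC-type origin and selected with ampicillin via the bla gene under its own promoter. No mammalian selection marker is recorded or annotated. The backbone also contains a fragment of the Epstein-Barr virus oriP, an element that supports episomal persistence and enhanced transient expression in cells supplying EBNA1.

The roughly 2 kb Flrt2 coding sequence was inserted by restriction cloning between NotI and SpeI, with the SpeI site lost. It sits downstream of the human CMV immediate-early enhancer and promoter. Between the promoter and the insert, the feature table shows adenovirus-derived sequence (a major late splice acceptor fragment, a chimeric adenovirus/immunoglobulin intron fragment and a reverse-strand match to the adenoviral terminal protein gene). This is most plausibly a leader/intron cassette that promotes splicing and efficient expression, not a coding element. A short match to an IgH signal sequence immediately upstream of the insert is only a fragment, and the record does not indicate whether it contributes to the expressed protein. Transcripts terminate at a rabbit β-globin polyadenylation signal. The myc tag itself was not annotated; it presumably lies in the short gap between the end of the Flrt2 match and the poly(A) signal. Small lac, tet and bla fragments are cloning-vector remnants.

The construct is intended for expressing epitope-tagged, membrane-anchored Flrt2 in cultured mammalian cells. It was deposited in connection with a study of extracellular FLRT–Unc5 interactions in retinal neuronal subtype recognition.
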