Features (pLannotate 1.2.2; 18 found; start..end, strand, type, name):
     15..1994    +  CDS            Flrt2: FLRT2_MOUSE - Also known as Kiaa0405 From Mus musculus (Mouse).
   2081..2136    +  polyA_signal   β-globin poly(A) signal: rabbit β-globin polyadenylation signal (Gil and Proudfoot, 1987)
   2650..4331    -  rep_origin     oriP (fragment): Epstein-Barr virus oriP replication origin (Yates et al., 2000)
   4458..4562    +  promoter       AmpR promoter: bla
   4563..5423    +  CDS            AmpR: β-lactamase; bla; confers resistance to ampicillin, carbenicillin, and related antibiotics
   5594..6182    +  rep_origin     ori: high-copy-number ColE1/pMB1/pBR322/pUC origin of replication
   6365..6457    +  CDS            lacI (fragment): lac repressor; lacI; The lac repressor binds to the lac operator to inhibit transcription in E. coli. This inhibition can be relieved by adding lactose or isopropyl-β-D-thiogalactopyranoside (IPTG).
   6470..6491    +  protein_bind   CAP binding site: CAP binding activates transcription in the presence of cAMP. E. coli catabolite activator protein
   6506..6536    +  promoter       lac promoter: promoter for the E. coli lac operon
   6544..6560    +  protein_bind   lac operator: The lac repressor binds to the lac operator to inhibit transcription in E. coli. This inhibition can be relieved by adding lactose or isopropyl-β-D-thiogalactopyranoside (IPTG). lac repressor encoded by lacI
   6630..6646    +  promoter       tet promoter (fragment): E. coli promoter for tetracycline efflux protein gene
   6656..6681    -  CDS            bla(M) (fragment): β-lactamase lacking the signal sequence; bla(M); allows cytosolic expression of β-lactamase
   6855..7234    +  enhancer       CMV enhancer: human cytomegalovirus immediate early enhancer
   7236..7435    +  promoter       CMV promoter: human cytomegalovirus (CMV) immediate early promoter
   7503..7541    +  misc_feature   Ad SA (fragment): adenovirus major late transcript splice acceptor (Friedrich and Soriano, 1991)
   7574..7783    -  CDS            PTP (fragment): TERM_ADE02 - Experimental evidence at protein level: Swiss-Prot protein existence level 1. Protein covalently bound to the viral DNA that acts as a primer for viral genomic replication by DNA strand displacement. Assembles on the viral origin of replication in an initiation complex with viral polymerase, DBP, host NFIA and host POU2F1/OCT1. During initiation, the polymerase covalently couples the first dCTP with Ser- 580 of pTP. The terminal protein stimulates the template activity over 20 fold compared to protein-free templates. Neo-synthesized viral genomes are linked to two preterminal prot
   7814..7903    +  intron         chimeric intron (fragment): chimera between introns from adenovirus and immunoglobulin heavy chain genes
   7922..7968    +  CDS            IgH signal sequence (fragment): signal sequence from the mouse immunoglobulin heavy chain variable region
>Addgene plasmid #72192 | pTT3 Flrt2-myc | depositor full sequence | sequence record 131378 | Full Sequence
GCGGCCGCGCCACCATGGGCCTACAGACTACAAAGTGGCCCGGCCGTGGGGCTTTCATCCTCAAATTTTG
GCTCATCATTTCCCTGGGACTCTACTTACAAGTGTCAAAACTCCTGGCCTGCCCTAGTGTATGCCGCTGT
GACAGGAACTTTGTCTACTGTAACGAGAGAAGCTTGACCTCAGTGCCTCTTGGGATCCCGGAGGGCGTAA
CCGTACTCTACCTCCACAACAACCAAATTAATAATGCTGGCTTTCCTGCAGAGCTGCACAATGTCCAGTC
AGTGCACACTGTCTACCTTTATGGCAACCAGTTGGATGAGTTCCCCATGAACCTTCCCAAGAATGTCAGA
GTTCTCCATCTGCAGGAAAACAACATTCAGACCATCTCGCGGGCTGCTCTCGCTCAGCTCCTCAAGCTGG
AAGAACTCCACCTGGACGACAACTCCATATCTACAGTGGGAGTAGAAGACGGAGCGTTCCGGGAGGCGAT
TAGCCTCAAACTGTTGTTTTTATCGAAGAATCACCTGAGTAGCGTGCCTGTTGGGCTTCCTGTAGACTTG
CAAGAGCTGAGAGTGGATGAAAACCGAATTGCCGTCATATCAGACATGGCCTTTCAGAACCTCACAAGCT
TGGAGCGCCTGATCGTGGATGGGAATCTTCTGACCAACAAGGGCATTGCTGAGGGTACCTTCAGTCATCT
CACCAAGCTCAAGGAATTTTCTATAGTCCGGAACTCGCTCTCCCACCCACCTCCTGATCTCCCAGGTACG
CATCTGATCAGGCTCTACTTGCAGGATAACCAGATAAACCATATCCCATTGACAGCCTTCGCAAACCTCC
GTAAGCTGGAAAGGCTAGATATATCCAACAACCAGCTACGAATGTTAACTCAAGGAGTCTTCGATCATCT
CTCCAACCTGAAACAACTCACTGCGCGGAATAACCCTTGGTTTTGTGACTGCAGCATTAAATGGGTCACA
GAATGGCTCAAGTATATCCCTTCTTCTCTCAACGTGCGTGGTTTCATGTGCCAAGGTCCTGAGCAAGTCC
GCGGGATGGCTGTCAGGGAGTTGAATATGAATCTTTTGTCTTGTCCCACCACGACTCCTGGCCTACCTGT
CTTTACCCCAGCTCCAAGTACCGTTTCTCCAACAACTCAGTCTCCTACTCTCTCTGTTCCAAGCCCCAGC
AGAGGCTCTGTGCCTCCAGCTCCTACCCCATCGAAACTTCCCACCATCCCTGATTGGGATGGCAGAGAAA
GAGTGACCCCACCTATTTCTGAAAGGATCCAACTTTCCATCCACTTTGTTAATGATACTTCGATTCAAGT
CAGCTGGCTGTCTCTCTTTACTGTGATGGCCTACAAACTGACATGGGTGAAAATGGGCCACAGTCTCGTA
GGGGGCATCGTTCAGGAACGAATTGTCAGTGGTGAGAAGCAACACCTGAGCTTGGTTAATTTAGAGCCCA
GATCCACGTATAGGATTTGTTTAGTGCCGCTGGATGCGTTCAACTACCGCACTGTGGAAGATACCATCTG
TTCGGAGGCTACCACCCATGCCTCTTATTTGAACAACGGCAGCAACACTGCTTCTAGCCATGAGCAGACG
ACTTCCCACAGTATGGGCTCCCCTTTTCTGCTCGCAGGCTTGATTGGGGGCGCAGTGATTTTTGTGCTCG
TTGTCTTGCTCAGCGTCTTTTGCTGGCACATGCACAAAAAGGGACGCTACACCTCCCAGAAGTGGAAATA
CAACCGGGGCCGACGGAAAGACGACTATTGTGAAGCGGGTACCAAAAAAGACAACTCCATCTTGGAGATG
ACAGAAACAAGTTTTCAGATTGTCTCCTTAAATAACGATCAGCTCCTTAAAGGAGATTTCAGACTGCAGC
CCATTTATACCCCAAATGGGGGCATTAATTACACAGACTGCCACATCCCCAACAACATGAGATACTGCAA
CAGCAGTGTGCCAGATCTAGAGCATTGCCATACGGGCGGCGAGCAGAAGCTGATCAGCGAGGAGGATCTG
TAAACTAGACACGTGATTAATTAAGGATCCCCCGACCTCGACCTCTGGCTAATAAAGGAAATTTATTTTC
ATTGCAATAGTGTGTTGGAATTTTTTGTGTCTCTCACTCGGAAGGACATATGGGAGGGCAAATCATTTGG
TCGAGATCCCTCGGAGATCTCTAGCTAGAGGATCGATCCCCGCCCCGGACGAACTAAACCTGACTACGAC
ATCTCTGCCCCTTCTTCGCGGGGCAGTGCATGTAATCCCTTCAGTTGGTTGGTACAACTTGCCAACTGGG
CCCTGTTCCACATGTGACACGGGGGGGGACCAAACACAAAGGGGTTCTCTGACTGTAGTTGACATCCTTA
TAAATGGATGTGCACATTTGCCAACACTGAGTGGCTTTCATCCTGGAGCAGACTTTGCAGTCTGTGGACT
GCAACACAACATTGCCTTTATGTGTAACTCTTGGCTGAAGCTCTTACACCAATGCTGGGGGACATGTACC
TCCCAGGGGCCCAGGAAGACTACGGGAGGCTACACCAACGTCAATCAGAGGGGCCTGTGTAGCTACCGAT
AAGCGGACCCTCAAGAGGGCATTAGCAATAGTGTTTATAAGGCCCCCTTGTTAACCCTAAACGGGTAGCA
TATGCTTCCCGGGTAGTAGTATATACTATCCAGACTAACCCTAATTCAATAGCATATGTTACCCAACGGG
AAGCATATGCTATCGAATTAGGGTTAGTAAAAGGGTCCTAAGGAACAGCGATATCTCCCACCCCATGAGC
TGTCACGGTTTTATTTACATGGGGTCAGGATTCCACGAGGGTAGTGAACCATTTTAGTCACAAGGGCAGT
GGCTGAAGATCAAGGAGCGGGCAGTGAACTCTCCTGAATCTTCGCCTGCTTCTTCATTCTCCTTCGTTTA
GCTAATAGAATAACTGCTGAGTTGTGAACAGTAAGGTGTATGTGAGGTGCTCGAAAACAAGGTTTCAGGT
GACGCCCCCAGAATAAAATTTGGACGGGGGGTTCAGTGGTGGCATTGTGCTATGACACCAATATAACCCT
CACAAACCCCTTGGGCAATAAATACTAGTGTAGGAATGAAACATTCTGAATATCTTTAACAATAGAAATC
CATGGGGTGGGGACAAGCCGTAAAGACTGGATGTCCATCTCACACGAATTTATGGCTATGGGCAACACAT
AATCCTAGTGCAATATGATACTGGGGTTATTAAGATGTGTCCCAGGCAGGGACCAAGACAGGTGAACCAT
GTTGTTACACTCTATTTGTAACAAGGGGAAAGAGAGTGGACGCCGACAGCAGCGGACTCCACTGGTTGTC
TCTAACACCCCCGAAAATTAAACGGGGCTCCACGCCAATGGGGCCCATAAACAAAGACAAGTGGCCACTC
TTTTTTTTGAAATTGTGGAGTGGGGGCACGCGTCAGCCCCCACACGCCGCCCTGCGGTTTTGGACTGTAA
AATAAGGGTGTAATAACTTGGCTGATTGTAACCCCGCTAACCACTGCGGTCAAACCACTTGCCCACAAAA
CCACTAATGGCACCCCGGGGAATACCTGCATAAGTAGGTGGGCGGGCCAAGATAGGGGCGCGATTGCTGC
GATCTGGAGGACAAATTACACACACTTGCGCCTGAGCGCCAAGCACAGGGTTGTTGGTCCTCATATTCAC
GAGGTCGCTGAGAGCACGGTGGGCTAATGTTGCCATGGGTAGCATATACTACCCAAATATCTGGATAGCA
TATGCTATCCTAATCTATATCTGGGTAGCATAGGCTATCCTAATCTATATCTGGGTAGCATATGCTATCC
TAATCTATATCTGGGTAGTATATGCTATCCTAATTTATATCTGGGTAGCATAGGCTATCCTAATCTATAT
CTGGGTAGCATATGCTATCCTAATCTATATCTGGGTAGTATATGCTATCCTAATCTGTATCCGGGTAGCA
TATGCTATCCTAATAGAGATTAGGGTAGTATATGCTATCCTAATTTATATCTGGGTAGCATATACTACCC
AAATATCTGGATAGCATATGCTATCCTAATCTATATCTGGGTAGCATATGCTATCCTAATCTATATCTGG
GTAGCATAGGCTATCCTAATCTATATCTGGGTAGCATATGCTATCCTAATCTATATCTGGGTAGTATATG
CTATCCTAATTTATATCTGGGTAGCATAGGCTATCCTAATCTATATCTGGGTAGCATATGCTATCCTAAT
CTATATCTGGGTAGTATATGCTATCCTAATCTGTATCCGGGTAGCATATGCTATCCTCATGATAAGCTGT
CAAACATGAGAATTTTCTTGAAGACGAAAGGGCCTCGTGATACGCCTATTTTTATAGGTTAATGTCATGA
TAATAATGGTTTCTTAGACGTCAGGTGGCACTTTTCGGGGAAATGTGCGCGGAACCCCTATTTGTTTATT
TTTCTAAATACATTCAAATATGTATCCGCTCATGAGACAATAACCCTGATAAATGCTTCAATAATATTGA
AAAAGGAAGAGTATGAGTATTCAACATTTCCGTGTCGCCCTTATTCCCTTTTTTGCGGCATTTTGCCTTC
CTGTTTTTGCTCACCCAGAAACGCTGGTGAAAGTAAAAGATGCTGAAGATCAGTTGGGTGCACGAGTGGG
TTACATCGAACTGGATCTCAACAGCGGTAAGATCCTTGAGAGTTTTCGCCCCGAAGAACGTTTTCCAATG
ATGAGCACTTTTAAAGTTCTGCTATGTGGCGCGGTATTATCCCGTGTTGACGCCGGGCAAGAGCAACTCG
GTCGCCGCATACACTATTCTCAGAATGACTTGGTTGAGTACTCACCAGTCACAGAAAAGCATCTTACGGA
TGGCATGACAGTAAGAGAATTATGCAGTGCTGCCATAACCATGAGTGATAACACTGCGGCCAACTTACTT
CTGACAACGATCGGAGGACCGAAGGAGCTAACCGCTTTTTTGCACAACATGGGGGATCATGTAACTCGCC
TTGATCGTTGGGAACCGGAGCTGAATGAAGCCATACCAAACGACGAGCGTGACACCACGATGCCTGCAGC
AATGGCAACAACGTTGCGCAAACTATTAACTGGCGAACTACTTACTCTAGCTTCCCGGCAACAATTAATA
GACTGGATGGAGGCGGATAAAGTTGCAGGACCACTTCTGCGCTCGGCCCTTCCGGCTGGCTGGTTTATTG
CTGATAAATCTGGAGCCGGTGAGCGTGGGTCTCGCGGTATCATTGCAGCACTGGGGCCAGATGGTAAGCC
CTCCCGTATCGTAGTTATCTACACGACGGGGAGTCAGGCAACTATGGATGAACGAAATAGACAGATCGCT
GAGATAGGTGCCTCACTGATTAAGCATTGGTAACTGTCAGACCAAGTTTACTCATATATACTTTAGATTG
ATTTAAAACTTCATTTTTAATTTAAAAGGATCTAGGTGAAGATCCTTTTTGATAATCTCATGACCAAAAT
CCCTTAACGTGAGTTTTCGTTCCACTGAGCGTCAGACCCCGTAGAAAAGATCAAAGGATCTTCTTGAGAT
CCTTTTTTTCTGCGCGTAATCTGCTGCTTGCAAACAAAAAAACCACCGCTACCAGCGGTGGTTTGTTTGC
CGGATCAAGAGCTACCAACTCTTTTTCCGAAGGTAACTGGCTTCAGCAGAGCGCAGATACCAAATACTGT
TCTTCTAGTGTAGCCGTAGTTAGGCCACCACTTCAAGAACTCTGTAGCACCGCCTACATACCTCGCTCTG
CTAATCCTGTTACCAGTGGCTGCTGCCAGTGGCGATAAGTCGTGTCTTACCGGGTTGGACTCAAGACGAT
AGTTACCGGATAAGGCGCAGCGGTCGGGCTGAACGGGGGGTTCGTGCACACAGCCCAGCTTGGAGCGAAC
GACCTACACCGAACTGAGATACCTACAGCGTGAGCTATGAGAAAGCGCCACGCTTCCCGAAGGGAGAAAG
GCGGACAGGTATCCGGTAAGCGGCAGGGTCGGAACAGGAGAGCGCACGAGGGAGCTTCCAGGGGGAAACG
CCTGGTATCTTTATAGTCCTGTCGGGTTTCGCCACCTCTGACTTGAGCGTCGATTTTTGTGATGCTCGTC
AGGGGGGCGGAGCCTATGGAAAAACGCCAGCAACGCGGCCTTTTTACGGTTCCTGGCCTTTTGCTGGCCT
TTTGCTCACATGTTCTTTCCTGCGTTATCCCCTGATTCTGTGGATAACCGTATTACCGCCTTTGAGTGAG
CTGATACCGCTCGCCGCAGCCGAACGACCGAGCGCAGCGAGTCAGTGAGCGAGGAAGCGGAAGAGCGCCC
AATACGCAAACCGCCTCTCCCCGCGCGTTGGCCGATTCATTAATGCAGCTGGCACGACAGGTTTCCCGAC
TGGAAAGCGGGCAGTGAGCGCAACGCAATTAATGTGAGTTAGCTCACTCATTAGGCACCCCAGGCTTTAC
ACTTTATGCTTCCGGCTCGTATGTTGTGTGGAATTGTGAGCGGATAACAATTTCACACAGGAAACAGCTA
TGACCATGATTACGCCAAGCTCTAGCTAGAGGTCGACCAATTCTCATGTTTGACAGCTTATCATCGCAGA
TCCGGGCAACGTTGTTGCCATTGCTGCAGGCGCAGAACTGGTAGGTATGGAAGATCTATACATTGAATCA
ATATTGGCAATTAGCCATATTAGTCATTGGTTATATAGCATAAATCAATATTGGCTATTGGCCATTGCAT
ACGTTGTATCTATATCATAATATGTACATTTATATTGGCTCATGTCCAATATGACCGCCATGTTGACATT
GATTATTGACTAGTTATTAATAGTAATCAATTACGGGGTCATTAGTTCATAGCCCATATATGGAGTTCCG
CGTTACATAACTTACGGTAAATGGCCCGCCTGGCTGACCGCCCAACGACCCCCGCCCATTGACGTCAATA
ATGACGTATGTTCCCATAGTAACGCCAATAGGGACTTTCCATTGACGTCAATGGGTGGAGTATTTACGGT
AAACTGCCCACTTGGCAGTACATCAAGTGTATCATATGCCAAGTCCGCCCCCTATTGACGTCAATGACGG
TAAATGGCCCGCCTGGCATTATGCCCAGTACATGACCTTACGGGACTTTCCTACTTGGCAGTACATCTAC
GTATTAGTCATCGCTATTACCATGGTGATGCGGTTTTGGCAGTACACCAATGGGCGTGGATAGCGGTTTG
ACTCACGGGGATTTCCAAGTCTCCACCCCATTGACGTCAATGGGAGTTTGTTTTGGCACCAAAATCAACG
GGACTTTCCAAAATGTCGTAATAACCCCGCCCCGTTGACGCAAATGGGCGGTAGGCGTGTACGGTGGGAG
GTCTATATAAGCAGAGCTCGTTTAGTGAACCGTCAGATCCTCACTCTCTTCCGCATCGCTGTCTGCGAGG
GCCAGCTGTTGGGCTCGCGGTTGAGGACAAACTCTTCGCGGTCTTTCCAGTACTCTTGGATCGGAAACCC
GTCGGCCTCCGAACGGTACTCCGCCACCGAGGGACCTGAGCGAGTCCGCATCGACCGGATCGGAAAACCT
CTCGAGAAAGGCGTCTAACCAGTCACAGTCGCAAGGTAGGCTGAGCACCGTGGCGGGCGGCAGCGGGTGG
CGGTCGGGGTTGTTTCTGGCGGAGGTGCTGCTGATGATGTAATTAAAGTAGGCGGTCTTGAGACGGCGGA
TGGTCGAGGTGAGGTGTGGCAGGCTTGAGATCCAGCTGTTGGGGTGAGTACTCCCTCTCAAAAGCGGGCA
TTACTTCTGCGCTAAGATTGTCAGTTTCCAAAAACGAGGAGGATTTGATATTCACCTGGCCCGATCTGGC
CATACACTTGAGTGACAATGACATCCACTTTGCCTTTCTCTCCACAGGTGTCCACTCCCAGGTCCAAGTT
TAAACT
