>Addgene plasmid #72192 | pTT3 Flrt2-myc | addgene partial sequence | sequence record 135441 | pMT2-F 5'-TTGCCTTTCTCTCCACAGGT-3'
GCCGCGCCACCATGGGCCTACAGACTACAAAGTGGCCCGGCCGTGGGGCTTTCATCCTCAAATTTTGGCT
CATCATTTCCCTGGGACTCTACTTACAAGTGTCAAAACTCCTGGCCTGCCCTAGTGTATGCCGCTGTGAC
AGGAACTTTGTCTACTGTAACGAGAGAAGCTTGACCTCAGTGCCTCTTGGGATCCCGGAGGGCGTAACCG
TACTCTACCTCCACAACAACCAAATTAATAATGCTGGCTTTCCTGCAGAGCTGCACAATGTCCAGTCAGT
GCACACTGTCTACCTTTATGGCAACCAGTTGGATGAGTTCCCCATGAACCTTCCCAAGAATGTCAGAGTT
CTCCATCTGCAGGAAAACAACATTCAGACCATCTCGCGGGCTGCTCTCGCTCAGCTCCTCAAGCTGGAAG
AACTCCACCTGGACGACAACTCCATATCTACAGTGGGAGTAGAAGACGGAGCGTTCCGGGAGGCGATTAG
CCTCAAACTGTTGTTTTTATCGAAGAATCACCTGAGTAGCGTGCCTGTTGGGCTTCCTGTAGACTTGCAA
GAGCTGAGAGTGGATGAAAACCGAATTGCCGTCATATCAGACATGGCCTTTCAGAACCTCACAAGCTTGG
AGCGCCTGATCGTGGATGGGAATCTTCTGACCAACAAGGGCATTGCTGAGGGTACCTTCAGTCATCTCAC
CAAGCTCAAGGA
