>Addgene plasmid #72192 | pTT3 Flrt2-myc | addgene partial sequence | sequence record 136245 | rb_glob_PA_term-R 5'-CCCATATGTCCTTCCGAGTG-3'
ATTTCCTTTATTAGCCAGAGGTCGAGGTCGGGGGATCCTTAATTAATCACGTGTCTAGTTTACAGATCCT
CCTCGCTGATCAGCTTCTGCTCGCCGCCCGTATGGCAATGCTCTAGATCTGGCACACTGCTGTTGCAGTA
TCTCATGTTGTTGGGGATGTGGCAGTCTGTGTAATTAATGCCCCCATTTGGGGTATAAATGGGCTGCAGT
CTGAAATCTCCTTTAAGGAGCTGATCGTTATTTAAGGAGACAATCTGAAAACTTGTTTCTGTCATCTCCA
AGATGGAGTTGTCTTTTTTGGTACCCGCTTCACAATAGTCGTCTTTCCGTCGGCCCCGGTTGTATTTCCA
CTTCTGGGAGGTGTAGCGTCCCTTTTTGTGCATGTGCCAGCAAAAGACGCTGAGCAAGACAACGAGCACA
AAAATCACTGCGCCCCCAATCAAGCCTGCGAGCAGAAAAGGGGAGCCCATACTGTGGGAAGTCGTCTGCT
CATGGCTAGAAGCAGTGTTGCTGCCGTTGTTCAAATAAGAGGCATGGGTGGTAGCCTCCGAACAGATGGT
ATCTTCCACAGTGCGGTAGTTGAACGCATCCAGCGGCACTAAACAAATCCTATACGTGGATCTGGGCTCT
AAATTAACCAAGCTCAGGTGTTGCTTCTCACCACTGACAATTCGTTCCTGAACGATGCCCCCTACGAGAC
TGTGGCCCATTTTCACCCATGTCAGTTTGTAGGCCATCACAGTAAAGAGAGACAGCCAGCTGACTTGAAT
CGAAGTATCATTAACAAAGTGGATGGAAAGTTGGATCCTTTCAGAA
